>Addgene plasmid #60229 | AAV:ITR-U6-sgRNA(backbone)-pCBh-Cre-WPRE-hGHpA-ITR | addgene full sequence | sequence record 419029 | Addgene NGS Result
CGGAGCCTATGGAAAAACGCCAGCAACGCGGCCTTTTTACGGTTCCTGGCCTTTTGCTGGCCTTTTGCTC
ACATGTCCTGCAGGCAGCTGCGCGCTCGCTCGCTCACTGAGGCCGCCCGGGCGTCGGGCGACCTTTGGTC
GCCCGGCCTCAGTGAGCGAGCGAGCGCGCAGAGAGGGAGTGGCCAACTCCATCACTAGGGGTTCCTGCGG
CCGCACGCGTGAGGGCCTATTTCCCATGATTCCTTCATATTTGCATATACGATACAAGGCTGTTAGAGAG
ATAATTGGAATTAATTTGACTGTAAACACAAAGATATTAGTACAAAATACGTGACGTAGAAAGTAATAAT
TTCTTGGGTAGTTTGCAGTTTTAAAATTATGTTTTAAAATGGACTATCATATGCTTACCGTAACTTGAAA
GTATTTCGATTTCTTGGCTTTATATATCTTGTGGAAAGGACGAAACACCGGAAGAGCGAGCTCTTCTGTT
TTAGAGCTAGAAATAGCAAGTTAAAATAAGGCTAGTCCGTTATCAACTTGAAAAAGTGGCACCGAGTCGG
TGCTTTTTTGTTTTAGAGCTAGAAATAGCAAGTTAAAATAAGGCTAGTCCGTAGCGCGTGCGCCAATTCT
GCAGACAAATTCTAGAGGTACCCGTTACATAACTTACGGTAAATGGCCCGCCTGGCTGACCGCCCAACGA
CCCCCGCCCATTGACGTCAATAGTAACGCCAATAGGGACTTTCCATTGACGTCAATGGGTGGAGTATTTA
CGGTAAACTGCCCACTTGGCAGTACATCAAGTGTATCATATGCCAAGTACGCCCCCTATTGACGTCAATG
ACGGTAAATGGCCCGCCTGGCATTGTGCCCAGTACATGACCTTATGGGACTTTCCTACTTGGCAGTACAT
CTACGTATTAGTCATCGCTATTACCATGGTCGAGGTGAGCCCCACGTTCTGCTTCACTCTCCCCATCCCC
CCCCCCCCCCCCCCCCCAATTTTGTATTTATTTATTTTTTAATTATTTTGTGCAGCGATGGGGGCGGGGG
GGGGGGGGCGCGCGCCAGGCGGGGCGGGGCGGGGCGAGGGGCGGGGCGGGGCGAGGCGGAGAGGTGCGGC
GGCAGCCAATCAGAGCGGCGCGCTCCGAAAGTTTCCTTTTATGGCGAGGCGGCGGCGGCGGCGGCCCTAT
AAAAAGCGAAGCGCGCGGCGGGCGGGAGTCGCTGCGCGCTGCCTTCGCCCCGTGCCCCGCTCCGCCGCCG
CCTCGCGCCGCCCGCCCCGGCTCTGACTGACCGCGTTACTCCCACAGGTGAGCGGGCGGGACGGCCCTTC
TCCTCCGGGCTGTAATTAGCTGAGCAAGAGGTAAGGGTTTAAGGGATGGTTGGTTGGTGGGGTATTAATG
TTTAATTACCTGGAGCACCTGCCTGAAATCACTTTTTTTCAGGTTGGACCGGTGCCACCATGCCCAAGAA
GAAGAGGAAGGTGTCCAATCTCCTGACTGTTCACCAGAACCTCCCTGCGCTGCCAGTAGATGCCACTAGC
GATGAGGTCAGGAAAAATCTCATGGATATGTTTAGGGATAGACAGGCGTTTTCTGAACACACCTGGAAAA
TGCTGCTTAGCGTGTGCCGATCCTGGGCAGCCTGGTGTAAGCTGAACAATCGCAAATGGTTCCCCGCCGA
GCCGGAGGACGTGCGCGATTACCTGCTGTATCTCCAGGCAAGAGGGCTGGCTGTCAAGACTATCCAGCAG
CACTTGGGCCAACTGAATATGCTGCATCGACGCAGCGGGCTCCCCCGGCCTAGCGATTCAAACGCAGTCT
CCCTTGTTATGAGGAGAATTAGAAAGGAAAACGTAGATGCGGGTGAGAGGGCTAAGCAGGCTCTCGCTTT
TGAGCGGACTGATTTCGACCAGGTCAGATCCCTGATGGAGAACAGCGATCGGTGCCAGGACATCAGGAAC
CTCGCATTTCTGGGAATTGCATATAACACACTTCTGCGCATAGCTGAGATCGCCCGGATCAGAGTGAAAG
ACATCAGTCGAACGGACGGCGGCCGGATGCTTATTCATATTGGACGCACAAAGACATTGGTCAGCACCGC
TGGCGTTGAAAAGGCCTTGTCCCTGGGCGTAACGAAGCTGGTGGAAAGATGGATCTCAGTGTCCGGCGTG
GCTGACGACCCTAATAATTACTTGTTCTGTCGAGTGAGAAAAAACGGAGTCGCCGCGCCCTCTGCCACCA
GCCAATTGAGTACACGGGCCCTTGAAGGGATCTTTGAGGCAACCCACCGACTCATATACGGAGCCAAGGA
TGACAGTGGCCAGAGGTATCTCGCCTGGTCAGGTCATTCTGCTAGGGTGGGGGCCGCACGAGACATGGCG
CGGGCAGGAGTCTCCATACCAGAGATTATGCAAGCTGGAGGTTGGACAAATGTGAACATCGTTATGAACT
ATATCCGCAATCTTGACTCTGAAACCGGGGCCATGGTGAGACTGCTCGAAGATGGTGACTACCCATACGA
TGTTCCAGATTACGCTTAAGAATTCGATATCAAGCTTATCGATAATCAACCTCTGGATTACAAAATTTGT
GAAAGATTGACTGGTATTCTTAACTATGTTGCTCCTTTTACGCTATGTGGATACGCTGCTTTAATGCCTT
TGTATCATGCTATTGCTTCCCGTATGGCTTTCATTTTCTCCTCCTTGTATAAATCCTGGTTGCTGTCTCT
TTATGAGGAGTTGTGGCCCGTTGTCAGGCAACGTGGCGTGGTGTGCACTGTGTTTGCTGACGCAACCCCC
ACTGGTTGGGGCATTGCCACCACCTGTCAGCTCCTTTCCGGAACTTTCGCTTTCCCCCTCCCTATTGCCA
CGGCGGAACTCATCGCCGCCTGCCTTGCCCGCTGCTGGACAGGGGCTCGGCTGTTGGGCACTGACAATTC
CGTGGTGTTGTCGGGGAAATCATCGTCCTTTCCTTGGCTGCTCGCCTATGTTGCCACCTGGATTCTGCGC
GGGACGTCCTTCTGCTACGTCCCTTCGGCCCTCAATCCAGCGGACCTTCCTTCCCGCGGCCTGCTGCCGG
CTCTGCGGCCTCTTCCGCGTCTTCGCCTTCGCCCTCAGACGAGTCGGATCTCCCTTTGGGCCGCCTCCCC
GCATCGATACCGAGCGCTGCTCGAGAGATCTACGGGTGGCATCCCTGTGACCCCTCCCCAGTGCCTCTCC
TGGCCCTGGAAGTTGCCACTCCAGTGCCCACCAGCCTTGTCCTAATAAAATTAAGTTGCATCATTTTGTC
TGACTAGGTGTCCTTCTATAATATTATGGGGTGGAGGGGGGTGGTATGGAGCAAGGGGCAAGTTGGGAAG
ACAACCTGTAGGGCCTGCGGGGTCTATTGGGAACCAAGCTGGAGTGCAGTGGCACAATCTTGGCTCACTG
CAATCTCCGCCTCCTGGGTTCAAGCGATTCTCCTGCCTCAGCCTCCCGAGTTGTTGGGATTCCAGGCATG
CATGACCAGGCTCAGCTAATTTTTGTTTTTTTGGTAGAGACGGGGTTTCACCATATTGGCCAGGCTGGTC
TCCAACTCCTAATCTCAGGTGATCTACCCACCTTGGCCTCCCAAATTGCTGGGATTACAGGCGTGAACCA
CTGCTCCCTTCCCTGTCCTTCTGATTTTGTAGGTAACCACGTGCGGACCGAGCGGCCGCAGGAACCCCTA
GTGATGGAGTTGGCCACTCCCTCTCTGCGCGCTCGCTCGCTCACTGAGGCCGGGCGACCAAAGGTCGCCC
GACGCCCGGGCTTTGCCCGGGCGGCCTCAGTGAGCGAGCGAGCGCGCAGCTGCCTGCAGGGGCGCCTGAT
GCGGTATTTTCTCCTTACGCATCTGTGCGGTATTTCACACCGCATA
[95 nt withheld, positions 3897-3991]
T
[46 nt withheld, positions 3993-4038]
C
[141 nt withheld, positions 4040-4180]
CCTTTGACGTTGGAGTCCACGTTCTTT
[37 nt withheld, positions 4208-4244]
ACTCTATCTCGGGCTATTCTTTTGATTTATAAGGGATTTTGCCGATTTCGGTCTATTGGTTAAAAAATGA
GCTGATTTAACAAAAATTTAACGCGAATTTTAACAAAATATTAACGTTTACAATTTTATGGTGCACTCTC
AGTACAATCTGCTCTGATGCCGCATAGTTAAGCCAGCCCCGACACCCGCCAACACCCGCTGACGCGCCCT
GACGGGCTTGTCTGCTCCCGGCATCCGCTTACAGACAAGCTGTGACCGTCTCCGGGAGCTGCATGTGTCA
GAGGTTTTCACCGTCATCACCGAAACGCGCGAGACGAAAGGGCCTCGTGATACGCCTATTTTTATAGGTT
AATGTCATGATAATAATGGTTTCTTAGACGTCAGGTGGCACTTTTCGGGGAAATGTGCGCGGAACCCCTA
TTTGTTTATTTTTCTAAATACATTCAAATATGTATCCGCTCATGAGACAATAACCCTGATAAATGCTTCA
ATAATATTGAAAAAGGAAGAGTATGAGTATTCAACATTTCCGTGTCGCCCTTATTCCCTTTTTTGCGGCA
TTTTGCCTTCCTGTTTTTGCTCACCCAGAAACGCTGGTGAAAGTAAAAGATGCTGAAGATCAGTTGGGTG
CACGAGTGGGTTACATCGAACTGGATCTCAACAGCGGTAAGATCCTTGAGAGTTTTCGCCCCGAAGAACG
TTTTCCAATGATGAGCACTTTTAAAGTTCTGCTATGTGGCGCGGTATTATCCCGTATTGACGCCGGGCAA
GAGCAACTCGGTCGCCGCATACACTATTCTCAGAATGACTTGGTTGAGTACTCACCAGTCACAGAAAAGC
ATCTTACGGATGGCATGACAGTAAGAGAATTATGCAGTGCTGCCATAACCATGAGTGATAACACTGCGGC
CAACTTACTTCTGACAACGATCGGAGGACCGAAGGAGCTAACCGCTTTTTTGCACAACATGGGGGATCAT
GTAACTCGCCTTGATCGTTGGGAACCGGAGCTGAATGAAGCCATACCAAACGACGAGCGTGACACCACGA
TGCCTGTAGCAATGGCAACAACGTTGCGCAAACTATTAACTGGCGAACTACTTACTCTAGCTTCCCGGCA
ACAATTAATAGACTGGATGGAGGCGGATAAAGTTGCAGGACCACTTCTGCGCTCGGCCCTTCCGGCTGGC
TGGTTTATTGCTGATAAATCTGGAGCCGGTGAGCGTGGGTCTCGCGGTATCATTGCAGCACTGGGGCCAG
ATGGTAAGCCCTCCCGTATCGTAGTTATCTACACGACGGGGAGTCAGGCAACTATGGATGAACGAAATAG
ACAGATCGCTGAGATAGGTGCCTCACTGATTAAGCATTGGTAACTGTCAGACCAAGTTTACTCATATATA
CTTTAGATTGATTTAAAACTTCATTTTTAATTTAAAAGGATCTAGGTGAAGATCCTTTTTGATAATCTCA
TGACCAAAATCCCTTAACGTGAGTTTTCGTTCCACTGAGCGTCAGACCCCGTAGAAAAGATCAAAGGATC
TTCTTGAGATCCTTTTTTTCTGCGCGTAATCTGCTGCTTGCAAACAAAAAAACCACCGCTACCAGCGGTG
GTTTGTTTGCCGGATCAAGAGCTACCAACTCTTTTTCCGAAGGTAACTGGCTTCAGCAGAGCGCAGATAC
CAAATACTGTTCTTCTAGTGTAGCCGTAGTTAGGCCACCACTTCAAGAACTCTGTAGCACCGCCTACATA
CCTCGCTCTGCTAATCCTGTTACCAGTGGCTGCTGCCAGTGGCGATAAGTCGTGTCTTACCGGGTTGGAC
TCAAGACGATAGTTACCGGATAAGGCGCAGCGGTCGGGCTGAACGGGGGGTTCGTGCACACAGCCCAGCT
TGGAGCGAACGACCTACACCGAACTGAGATACCTACAGCGTGAGCTATGAGAAAGCGCCACGCTTCCCGA
AGGGAGAAAGGCGGACAGGTATCCGGTAAGCGGCAGGGTCGGAACAGGAGAGCGCACGAGGGAGCTTCCA
GGGGGAAACGCCTGGTATCTTTATAGTCCTGTCGGGTTTCGCCACCTCTGACTTGAGCGTCGATTTTTGT
GATGCTCGTCAGGGGGG
Features (pLannotate 1.2.2; 21 found; start..end, strand, type, name):
     88..115     +  repeat_region  AAV2 ITR (fragment): inverted terminal repeat of adeno-associated virus serotype 2 inverted
    144..171     +  repeat_region  AAV2 ITR (fragment): inverted terminal repeat of adeno-associated virus serotype 2 inverted
    221..461     +  promoter       U6 promoter: RNA polymerase III promoter for human U6 snRNA
    488..563     +  misc_RNA       gRNA scaffold: guide RNA scaffold for the Streptococcus pyogenes CRISPR/Cas9 system
    570..612     +  misc_RNA       gRNA scaffold (fragment): guide RNA scaffold for the Streptococcus pyogenes CRISPR/Cas9 system
    653..938     +  enhancer       CMV enhancer: human cytomegalovirus immediate early enhancer; contains an 18-bp deletion relative to the standard CMV enhancer
    940..1214    +  promoter       chicken β-actin promoter: No description available
   1215..1442    +  intron         hybrid intron: hybrid between chicken β-actin (CBA) and minute virus of mice (MMV) introns (Gray et al., 2011)
   1484..2509    +  CDS            cre: RECR_BPP1 - Experimental evidence at protein level: Swiss-Prot protein existence level 1. Catalyzes site-specific recombination between two 34-base- pair LOXP sites. Its role is to maintain the phage genome as a monomeric unit-copy plasmid in the lysogenic state. From Escherichia phage P1 (Bacteriophage P1).
   2510..2538    +  CDS            3xHA (fragment): three tandem HA epitope tags
   2540..2564    +  misc_feature   MCS (fragment): pBluescript multiple cloning site
   2564..3152    +  misc_feature   WPRE: woodchuck hepatitis virus posttranscriptional regulatory element
   3184..3660    +  polyA_signal   hGH poly(A) signal: human growth hormone polyadenylation signal
   3700..3840    +  repeat_region  AAV2 ITR: inverted terminal repeat of adeno-associated virus serotype 2 inverted
   3845..3896    -  misc_feature   bom (fragment): basis of mobility region from pBR322
   3915..4370    +  rep_origin     f1 ori (sequence partly withheld): f1 bacteriophage origin of replication; arrow indicates direction of (+) strand synthesis
   4371..4420    -  misc_feature   bom (fragment): basis of mobility region from pBR322
   4522..4557    -  CDS            rop (fragment): Rop protein, which maintains plasmids at low copy number; rop
   4652..4756    +  promoter       AmpR promoter: bla
   4757..5617    +  CDS            AmpR: β-lactamase; bla; confers resistance to ampicillin, carbenicillin, and related antibiotics
   5788..15      +  rep_origin     ori (across the origin): high-copy-number ColE1/pMB1/pBR322/pUC origin of replication
