>Addgene plasmid #60229 | AAV:ITR-U6-sgRNA(backbone)-pCBh-Cre-WPRE-hGHpA-ITR Sequencing Result | analyzer sequence | sequence record 217126
CCTGCAGGCAGCTGCGCGCTCGCTCGCTCACTGAGGCCGCCCGGGCGTCGGGCGACCTTTGGTCGCCCGG
CCTCAGTGAGCGAGCGAGCGCGCAGAGAGGGAGTGGCCAACTCCATCACTAGGGGTTCCTGCGGCCGCAC
GCGTGAGGGCCTATTTCCCATGATTCCTTCATATTTGCATATACGATACAAGGCTGTTAGAGAGATAATT
GGAATTAATTTGACTGTAAACACAAAGATATTAGTACAAAATACGTGACGTAGAAAGTAATAATTTCTTG
GGTAGTTTGCAGTTTTAAAATTATGTTTTAAAATGGACTATCATATGCTTACCGTAACTTGAAAGTATTT
CGATTTCTTGGCTTTATATATCTTGTGGAAAGGACGAAACACCGGAAGAGCGAGCTCTTCTGTTTTAGAG
CTAGAAATAGCAAGTTAAAATAAGGCTAGTCCGTTATCAACTTGAAAAAGTGGCACCGAGTCGGTGCTTT
TTTGTTTTAGAGCTAGAAATAGCAAGTTAAAATAAGGCTAGTCCGTAGCGCGTGCGCCAATTCTGCAGAC
AAATTCTAGAGGTACCCGTTACATAACTTACGGTAAATGGCCCGCCTGGCTGACCGCCCAACGACCCCCG
CCCATTGACGTCAATAGTAACGCCAATAGGGACTTTCCATTGACGTCAATGGGTGGAGTATTTACGGTAA
ACTGCCCACTTGGCAGTACATCAAGTGTATCATATGCCAAGTACGCCCCCTATTGACGTCAATGACGGTA
AATGGCCCGCCTGGCATTGTGCCCAGTACATGACCTTATGGGACTTTCCTACTTGGCAGTACATCTACGT
ATTAGTCATCGCTATTACCATGGTCGAGGTGAGCCCCACGTTCTGCTTCACTCTCCCCATCTCCCCCCCC
TCCCCACCCCCAATTTTGTATTTATTTATTTTTTAATTATTTTGTGCAGCGATGGGGGCGGGGGGGGGGG
GGGCGCGCGCCAGGCGGGGCGGGGCGGGGCGAGGGGCGGGGCGGGGCGAGGCGGAGAGGTGCGGCGGCAG
CCAATCAGAGCGGCGCGCTCCGAAAGTTTCCTTTTATGGCGAGGCGGCGGCGGCGGCGGCCCTATAAAAA
GCGAAGCGCGCGGCGGGCGGGAGTCGCTGCGCGCTGCCTTCGCCCCGTGCCCCGCTCCGCCGCCGCCTCG
CGCCGCCCGCCCCGGCTCTGACTGACCGCGTTACTCCCACAGGTGAGCGGGCGGGACGGCCCTTCTCCTC
CGGGCTGTAATTAGCTGAGCAAGAGGTAAGGGTTTAAGGGATGGTTGGTTGGTGGGGTATTAATGTTTAA
TTACCTGGAGCACCTGCCTGAAATCACTTTTTTTCAGGTTGGACCGGTGCCACCATGCCCAAGAAGAAGA
GGAAGGTGTCCAATCTCCTGACTGTTCACCAGAACCTCCCTGCGCTGCCAGTAGATGCCACTAGCGATGA
GGTCAGGAAAAATCTCATGGATATGTTTAGGGATAGACAGGCGTTTTCTGAACACACCTGGAAAATGCTG
CTTAGCGTGTGCCGATCCTGGGCAGCCTGGTGTAAGCTGAACAATCGCAAATGGTTCCCCGCCGAGCCGG
AGGACGTGCGCGATTACCTGCTGTATCTCCAGGCAAGAGGGCTGGCTGTCAAGACTATCCAGCAGCACTT
GGGCCAACTGAATATGCTGCATCGACGCAGCGGGCTCCCCCGGCCTAGCGATTCAAACGCAGTCTCCCTT
GTTATGAGGAGAATTAGAAAGGAAAACGTAGATGCGGGTGAGAGGGCTAAGCAGGCTCTCGCTTTTGAGC
GGACTGATTTCGACCAGGTCAGATCCCTGATGGAGAACAGCGATCGGTGCCAGGACATCAGGAACCTCGC
ATTTCTGGGAATTGCATATAACACACTTCTGCGCATAGCTGAGATCGCCCGGATCAGAGTGAAAGACATC
AGTCGAACGGACGGCGGCCGGATGCTTATTCATATTGGACGCACAAAGACATTGGTCAGCACCGCTGGCG
TTGAAAAGGCCTTGTCCCTGGGCGTAACGAAGCTGGTGGAAAGATGGATCTCAGTGTCCGGCGTGGCTGA
CGACCCTAATAATTACTTGTTCTGTCGAGTGAGAAAAAACGGAGTCGCCGCGCCCTCTGCCACCAGCCAA
TTGAGTACACGGGCCCTTGAAGGGATCTTTGAGGCAACCCACCGACTCATATACGGAGCCAAGGATGACA
GTGGCCAGAGGTATCTCGCCTGGTCAGGTCATTCTGCTAGGGTGGGGGCCGCACGAGACATGGCGCGGGC
AGGAGTCTCCATACCAGAGATTATGCAAGCTGGAGGTTGGACAAATGTGAACATCGTTATGAACTATATC
CGCAATCTTGACTCTGAAACCGGGGCCATGGTGAGACTGCTCGAAGATGGTGACTACCCATACGATGTTC
CAGATTACGCTTAAGAATTCGATATCAAGCTTATCGATAATCAACCTCTGGATTACAAAATTTGTGAAAG
ATTGACTGGTATTCTTAACTATGTTGCTCCTTTTACGCTATGTGGATACGCTGCTTTAATGCCTTTGTAT
CATGCTATTGCTTCCCGTATGGCTTTCATTTTCTCCTCCTTGTATAAATCCTGGTTGCTGTCTCTTTATG
AGGAGTTGTGGCCCGTTGTCAGGCAACGTGGCGTGGTGTGCACTGTGTTTGCTGACGCAACCCCCACTGG
TTGGGGCATTGCCACCACCTGTCAGCTCCTTTCCGGAACTTTCGCTTTCCCCCTCCCTATTGCCACGGCG
GAACTCATCGCCGCCTGCCTTGCCCGCTGCTGGACAGGGGCTCGGCTGTTGGGCACTGACAATTCCGTGG
TGTTGTCGGGGAAATCATCGTCCTTTCCTTGGCTGCTCGCCTATGTTGCCACCTGGATTCTGCGCGGGAC
GTCCTTCTGCTACGTCCCTTCGGCCCTCAATCCAGCGGACCTTCCTTCCCGCGGCCTGCTGCCGGCTCTG
CGGCCTCTTCCGCGTCTTCGCCTTCGCCCTCAGACGAGTCGGATCTCCCTTTGGGCCGCCTCCCCGCATC
GATACCGAGCGCTGCTCGAGAGATCTACGGGTGGCATCCCTGTGACCCCTCCCCAGTGCCTCTCCTGGCC
CTGGAAGTTGCCACTCCAGTGCCCACCAGCCTTGTCCTAATAAAATTAAGTTGCATCATTTTGTCTGACT
AGGTGTCCTTCTATAATATTATGGGGTGGAGGGGGGTGGTATGGAGCAAGGGGCAAGTTGGGAAGACAAC
CTGTAGGGCCTGCGGGGTCTATTGGGAACCAAGCTGGAGTGCAGTGGCACAATCTTGGCTCACTGCAATC
TCCGCCTCCTGGGTTCAAGCGATTCTCCTGCCTCAGCCTCCCGAGTTGTTGGGATTCCAGGCATGCATGA
CCAGGCTCAGCTAATTTTTGTTTTTTTGGTAGAGACGGGGTTTCACCATATTGGCCAGGCTGGTCTCCAA
CTCCTAATCTCAGGTGATCTACCCACCTTGGCCTCCCAAATTGCTGGGATTACAGGCGTGAACCACTGCT
CCCTTCCCTGTCCTTCTGATTTTGTAGGTAACCACGTGCGGACCGAGCGGCCGCAGGAACCCCTAGTGAT
GGAGTTGGCCACTCCCTCTCTGCGCGCTCGCTCGCTCACTGAGGCCGGGCGACCAAAGGTCGCCCGACGC
CCGGGCTTTGCCCGGGCGGCCTCAGTGAGCGAGCGAGCGCGCAGCTGCCTGCAGGGGCGCCTGATGCGGT
ATTTTCTCCTTACGCATCTGTGCGGTATTTCACACCGCATA
[95 nt withheld, positions 3822-3916]
T
[46 nt withheld, positions 3918-3963]
C
[141 nt withheld, positions 3965-4105]
CCTTTGACGTTGGAGTCCACGTTCTTT
[37 nt withheld, positions 4133-4169]
ACTCTATCTCGGGCTATTCTTTTGATTTATAAGGGATTTTGCCGATTTCGGTCTATTGGTTAAAAAATGA
GCTGATTTAACAAAAATTTAACGCGAATTTTAACAAAATATTAACGTTTACAATTTTATGGTGCACTCTC
AGTACAATCTGCTCTGATGCCGCATAGTTAAGCCAGCCCCGACACCCGCCAACACCCGCTGACGCGCCCT
GACGGGCTTGTCTGCTCCCGGCATCCGCTTACAGACAAGCTGTGACCGTCTCCGGGAGCTGCATGTGTCA
GAGGTTTTCACCGTCATCACCGAAACGCGCGAGACGAAAGGGCCTCGTGATACGCCTATTTTTATAGGTT
AATGTCATGATAATAATGGTTTCTTAGACGTCAGGTGGCACTTTTCGGGGAAATGTGCGCGGAACCCCTA
TTTGTTTATTTTTCTAAATACATTCAAATATGTATCCGCTCATGAGACAATAACCCTGATAAATGCTTCA
ATAATATTGAAAAAGGAAGAGTATGAGTATTCAACATTTCCGTGTCGCCCTTATTCCCTTTTTTGCGGCA
TTTTGCCTTCCTGTTTTTGCTCACCCAGAAACGCTGGTGAAAGTAAAAGATGCTGAAGATCAGTTGGGTG
CACGAGTGGGTTACATCGAACTGGATCTCAACAGCGGTAAGATCCTTGAGAGTTTTCGCCCCGAAGAACG
TTTTCCAATGATGAGCACTTTTAAAGTTCTGCTATGTGGCGCGGTATTATCCCGTATTGACGCCGGGCAA
GAGCAACTCGGTCGCCGCATACACTATTCTCAGAATGACTTGGTTGAGTACTCACCAGTCACAGAAAAGC
ATCTTACGGATGGCATGACAGTAAGAGAATTATGCAGTGCTGCCATAACCATGAGTGATAACACTGCGGC
CAACTTACTTCTGACAACGATCGGAGGACCGAAGGAGCTAACCGCTTTTTTGCACAACATGGGGGATCAT
GTAACTCGCCTTGATCGTTGGGAACCGGAGCTGAATGAAGCCATACCAAACGACGAGCGTGACACCACGA
TGCCTGTAGCAATGGCAACAACGTTGCGCAAACTATTAACTGGCGAACTACTTACTCTAGCTTCCCGGCA
ACAATTAATAGACTGGATGGAGGCGGATAAAGTTGCAGGACCACTTCTGCGCTCGGCCCTTCCGGCTGGC
TGGTTTATTGCTGATAAATCTGGAGCCGGTGAGCGTGGGTCTCGCGGTATCATTGCAGCACTGGGGCCAG
ATGGTAAGCCCTCCCGTATCGTAGTTATCTACACGACGGGGAGTCAGGCAACTATGGATGAACGAAATAG
ACAGATCGCTGAGATAGGTGCCTCACTGATTAAGCATTGGTAACTGTCAGACCAAGTTTACTCATATATA
CTTTAGATTGATTTAAAACTTCATTTTTAATTTAAAAGGATCTAGGTGAAGATCCTTTTTGATAATCTCA
TGACCAAAATCCCTTAACGTGAGTTTTCGTTCCACTGAGCGTCAGACCCCGTAGAAAAGATCAAAGGATC
TTCTTGAGATCCTTTTTTTCTGCGCGTAATCTGCTGCTTGCAAACAAAAAAACCACCGCTACCAGCGGTG
GTTTGTTTGCCGGATCAAGAGCTACCAACTCTTTTTCCGAAGGTAACTGGCTTCAGCAGAGCGCAGATAC
CAAATACTGTTCTTCTAGTGTAGCCGTAGTTAGGCCACCACTTCAAGAACTCTGTAGCACCGCCTACATA
CCTCGCTCTGCTAATCCTGTTACCAGTGGCTGCTGCCAGTGGCGATAAGTCGTGTCTTACCGGGTTGGAC
TCAAGACGATAGTTACCGGATAAGGCGCAGCGGTCGGGCTGAACGGGGGGTTCGTGCACACAGCCCAGCT
TGGAGCGAACGACCTACACCGAACTGAGATACCTACAGCGTGAGCTATGAGAAAGCGCCACGCTTCCCGA
AGGGAGAAAGGCGGACAGGTATCCGGTAAGCGGCAGGGTCGGAACAGGAGAGCGCACGAGGGAGCTTCCA
GGGGGAAACGCCTGGTATCTTTATAGTCCTGTCGGGTTTCGCCACCTCTGACTTGAGCGTCGATTTTTGT
GATGCTCGTCAGGGGGGCGGAGCCTATGGAAAAACGCCAGCAACGCGGCCTTTTTACGGTTCCTGGCCTT
TTGCTGGCCTTTTGCTCACATGT
Features (pLannotate 1.2.2; 21 found; start..end, strand, type, name):
     12..39      +  repeat_region  AAV2 ITR (fragment): inverted terminal repeat of adeno-associated virus serotype 2 inverted
     68..95      +  repeat_region  AAV2 ITR (fragment): inverted terminal repeat of adeno-associated virus serotype 2 inverted
    145..385     +  promoter       U6 promoter: RNA polymerase III promoter for human U6 snRNA
    412..487     +  misc_RNA       gRNA scaffold: guide RNA scaffold for the Streptococcus pyogenes CRISPR/Cas9 system
    494..536     +  misc_RNA       gRNA scaffold (fragment): guide RNA scaffold for the Streptococcus pyogenes CRISPR/Cas9 system
    577..862     +  enhancer       CMV enhancer: human cytomegalovirus immediate early enhancer; contains an 18-bp deletion relative to the standard CMV enhancer
    864..1139    +  promoter       chicken β-actin promoter: No description available
   1140..1367    +  intron         hybrid intron: hybrid between chicken β-actin (CBA) and minute virus of mice (MMV) introns (Gray et al., 2011)
   1409..2434    +  CDS            cre: RECR_BPP1 - Experimental evidence at protein level: Swiss-Prot protein existence level 1. Catalyzes site-specific recombination between two 34-base- pair LOXP sites. Its role is to maintain the phage genome as a monomeric unit-copy plasmid in the lysogenic state. From Escherichia phage P1 (Bacteriophage P1).
   2435..2463    +  CDS            3xHA (fragment): three tandem HA epitope tags
   2465..2489    +  misc_feature   MCS (fragment): pBluescript multiple cloning site
   2489..3077    +  misc_feature   WPRE: woodchuck hepatitis virus posttranscriptional regulatory element
   3109..3585    +  polyA_signal   hGH poly(A) signal: human growth hormone polyadenylation signal
   3625..3765    +  repeat_region  AAV2 ITR: inverted terminal repeat of adeno-associated virus serotype 2 inverted
   3770..3821    -  misc_feature   bom (fragment): basis of mobility region from pBR322
   3840..4295    +  rep_origin     f1 ori (sequence partly withheld): f1 bacteriophage origin of replication; arrow indicates direction of (+) strand synthesis
   4296..4345    -  misc_feature   bom (fragment): basis of mobility region from pBR322
   4447..4482    -  CDS            rop (fragment): Rop protein, which maintains plasmids at low copy number; rop
   4577..4681    +  promoter       AmpR promoter: bla
   4682..5542    +  CDS            AmpR: β-lactamase; bla; confers resistance to ampicillin, carbenicillin, and related antibiotics
   5713..6301    +  rep_origin     ori: high-copy-number ColE1/pMB1/pBR322/pUC origin of replication
