[The description below was written by a language model from this plasmid's Addgene catalogue record and pLannotate feature annotations shown in this document.]
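Description:
AAV:ITR-U6-sgRNA(backbone)-pCBh-Cre-WPRE-hGHpA-ITR is an adeno-associated virus transfer plasmid that combines a CRISPR guide RNA cloning cassette with a Cre recombinase expression unit for delivery to mammalian, particularly mouse, cells. It is propagated in E. coli through a high-copy ColE1/pUC-type origin with ampicillin selection (AmpR and its own promoter), and the backbone also carries an f1 phage origin. The payload lies between AAV2 inverted terminal repeats, which allow the intervening DNA to be packaged into AAV particles. In both sequenced records the right ITR is annotated in full, while the left one appears only as short fragments. This may simply reflect how hard these repeats are to sequence. The sequenced records are about 6.36 kb, slightly shorter than the catalogued 6,394 bp.

Within the ITRs, a human U6 RNA polymerase III promoter sits upstream of the Streptococcus pyogenes Cas9 guide RNA scaffold, with a SapI spacer where a user-chosen targeting sequence is inserted; no specific guide is present. Downstream, the CBh promoter (CMV enhancer, chicken β-actin promoter and a hybrid intron) drives Cre with a C-terminal HA epitope tag. The WPRE then enhances transcript expression, and a human growth hormone polyadenylation signal ends the unit. The depositor notes that the CBh promoter is slightly truncated, with no expected effect on function, and that its GC-rich region may differ from the true sequence by a base.

The plasmid encodes no Cas9. The depositor comments point to Cre-dependent Rosa26-LSL-Cas9 mice, in which virally delivered Cre would switch on Cas9 in transduced cells while the co-delivered sgRNA directs editing. This fits in vivo genome editing and cancer modelling, and a constitutive Cas9 mouse line is also mentioned.
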