Addgene plasmid #60229: AAV:ITR-U6-sgRNA(backbone)-pCBh-Cre-WPRE-hGHpA-ITR
Purpose: Expresses Cre recombinase from the Cbh promoter and one U6-driven sgRNA. AAV backbone with SapI spacer for sgRNA cloning.
Depositing lab: Feng Zhang. Depositing organization: Broad Institute. Publication: CRISPR-Cas9 Knockin Mice for Genome Editing and Cancer Modeling. Platt RJ, Chen S, Zhou Y, Yim MJ, Swiech L, Kempton HR, Dahlman JE, Parnas O, Eisenhaure TM, Jovanovic M, Graham DB, Jhunjhunwala S, Heidenreich M, Xavier RJ, Langer R, Anderson DG, Hacohen N, Regev A, Feng G, Sharp PA, Zhang F. Cell. 2014 Sep 24. pii: S0092-8674(14)01163-5. doi: 10.1016/j.cell.2014.09.014. PubMed 25263330.
Backbone
  Vector backbone: AAV
  Backbone size w/o insert (bp): 2597
  Total vector size (bp): 6394
  Vector type: Mammalian Expression, Mouse Targeting, AAV, Cre/Lox, CRISPR
Growth in bacteria
  Bacterial resistance: Ampicillin, 100 μg/mL
  Growth temperature: 37°C
  Growth strain: Stbl3
  Copy number: High Copy
Gene/Insert 1
  Gene/Insert name: sgRNA (alt names: single guide RNA; guide RNA; gRNA)
  Insert size (bp): 100
  Promoter: U6
  Cloning method: Restriction Enzyme; 5′ cloning site MluI (not destroyed); 3′ cloning site XbaI (not destroyed)
  Sequencing primers: 5′ GAGGGCCTATTTCCCATGATTC; 3′ NA
Gene/Insert 2
  Gene/Insert name: Cre recombinase (alt name: Cre)
  Insert size (bp): 1047
  Promoter: CBh
  Tag / fusion protein: Cre-HA (C terminal on insert)
  Cloning method: Restriction Enzyme; 5′ cloning site AgeI (not destroyed); 3′ cloning site EcoRI (not destroyed)
  Sequencing primers: 5′ ctgagcaagaggtaagggtttaagg; 3′ cacatagcgtaaaaggagcaacatag
Terms and licenses: Academic/Nonprofit Terms; Industry Terms: Not Available to Industry
Depositor comments: Information for Cas9 mice: JAX Stock#024857 B6.129S-Gt(ROSA)26Sor<tm1(CAG-xstpx-cas9,EGFP)Fezh>/J Strain Common Name: Cre-dependent Cas9 mouse; Rosa26-LSL-Cas9 (http://jaxmice.jax.org/strain/024857.html) JAX Stock#024858 B6;129S(FVB)-Gt(ROSA)26Sor<tm1.1(CAG-cas9,EGFP)Fezh>/J Strain Common Name: constitutively active Cas9 mouse; Rosa26-Cas9 (http://jaxmice.jax.org/strain/024858.html) NOTE: The CBh promoter is slightly truncated. There should be no effect on function. The GC-rich region of the CBh promoter is also difficult to sequence by NGS, and this region may differ from the true sequence by a base.
How to cite: AAV:ITR-U6-sgRNA(backbone)-pCBh-Cre-WPRE-hGHpA-ITR was a gift from Feng Zhang (Addgene plasmid # 60229 ; http://n2t.net/addgene:60229 ; RRID:Addgene_60229)
