>Addgene plasmid #60229 | AAV:ITR-U6-sgRNA(backbone)-pCBh-Cre-WPRE-hGHpA-ITR | addgene partial sequence | sequence record 97457 | Futet-R 5'-CAAAGGCATTAAAGCAGCGT-3'
GTAAAAGGAGCAACATAGTTAAGAATACCAGTCAATCTTTCACAAATTTTGTAATCCAGAGGTTGATTAT
CGATAAGCTTGATATCGAATTCTTAAGCGTAATCTGGAACATCGTATGGGTAGTCACCATCTTCGAGCAG
TCTCACCATGGCCCCGGTTTCAGAGTCAAGATTGCGGATATAGTTCATAACGATGTTCACATTTGTCCAA
CCTCCAGCTTGCATAATCTCTGGTATGGAGACTCCTGCCCGCGCCATGTCTCGTGCGGCCCCCACCCTAG
CAGAATGACCTGACCAGGCGAGATACCTCTGGCCACTGTCATCCTTGGCTCCGTATATGAGTCGGTGGGT
TGCCTCAAAGATCCCTTCAAGGGCCCGTGTACTCAATTGGCTGGTGGCAGAGGGCGCGGCGACTCCGTTT
TTTCTCACTCGACAGAACAAGTAATTATTAGGGTCGTCAGCCACGCCGGACACTGAGATCCATCTTTCCA
CCAGCTTCGTTACGCCCAGGGACAAGGCCTTTTCAACGCCAGCGGTGCTGACCAATGTCTTTGTGCGTCC
AATATGAATAAGCATCCGGCCGCCGTCCGTTCGACTGATGTCTTTCACTCTGATCCGGGCGATCTCAGCT
ATGCGCAGAAGTGTGTTATATGCAATTCCCAGAAATGCGAGGTTCCTGATGTCCTGGCACCGATCGCTGT
TCTCCATCAGGGATCTGACCTGGTCGAAATCAGTCCGCTCAAAAGCGAGAGCCTGCTTAGCCCTCTCACC
CGCATCTACGTTTTCCTTTCTAATTCTCCTCATAACAAGGGAGACTGCGTTTGAATCGCTAGGCCGGGGG
AGCCCGCTGCGTCGATGCAGCATATTCAGTTGGCCCAAGTGCTGCTGGATAGTCTTGACAGCCAGCCCTC
TTGCCTGGAGATACAGCAGGTAAT
