>Addgene plasmid #60229 | AAV:ITR-U6-sgRNA(backbone)-pCBh-Cre-WPRE-hGHpA-ITR | addgene partial sequence | sequence record 97458 | pCBhProF2 5'-agggtttaagggatggttgg-3'
GTTTATTACCTGGAGCACCTGCCTGAAATCACTTTTTTTCAGGTTGGACCGGTGCCACCATGCCCAAGAA
GAAGAGGAAGGTGTCCAATCTCCTGACTGTTCACCAGAACCTCCCTGCGCTGCCAGTAGATGCCACTAGC
GATGAGGTCAGGAAAAATCTCATGGATATGTTTAGGGATAGACAGGCGTTTTCTGAACACACCTGGAAAA
TGCTGCTTAGCGTGTGCCGATCCTGGGCAGCCTGGTGTAAGCTGAACAATCGCAAATGGTTCCCCGCCGA
GCCGGAGGACGTGCGCGATTACCTGCTGTATCTCCAGGCAAGAGGGCTGGCTGTCAAGACTATCCAGCAG
CACTTGGGCCAACTGAATATGCTGCATCGACGCAGCGGGCTCCCCCGGCCTAGCGATTCAAACGCAGTCT
CCCTTGTTATGAGGAGAATTAGAAAGGAAAACGTAGATGCGGGTGAGAGGGCTAAGCAGGCTCTCGCTTT
TGAGCGGACTGATTTCGACCAGGTCAGATCCCTGATGGAGAACAGCGATCGGTGCCAGGACATCAGGAAC
CTCGCATTTCTGGGAATTGCATATAACACACTTCTGCGCATAGCTGAGATCGCCCGGATCAGAGTGAAAG
ACATCAGTCGAACGGACGGCGGCCGGATGCTTATTCATATTGGACGCACAAAGACATTGGTCAGCACCGC
TGGCGTTGAAAAGGCCTTGTCCCTGGGCGTAACGAAGCTGGTGGAAAGATGGATCTCAGTGTCCGGCGTG
GCTGACGACCCTAATAATTACTTGTTCTGTCGAGTGAGAAAAA
