>Addgene plasmid #60229 | AAV:ITR-U6-sgRNA(backbone)-pCBh-Cre-WPRE-hGHpA-ITR | addgene partial sequence | sequence record 97459 | hU6-F 5'-GAGGGCCTATTTCCCATGATT-3'
CAAGGCTGTTAGAGAGATAATTGGAATTAATTTGACTGTAAACACAAAGATATTAGTACAAAATACGTGA
CGTAGAAAGTAATAATTTCTTGGGTAGTTTGCAGTTTTAAAATTATGTTTTAAAATGGACTATCATATGC
TTACCGTAACTTGAAAGTATTTCGATTTCTTGGCTTTATATATCTTGTGGAAAGGACGAAACACCGGAAG
AGCGAGCTCTTCTGTTTTAGAGCTAGAAATAGCAAGTTAAAATAAGGCTAGTCCGTTATCAACTTGAAAA
AGTGGCACCGAGTCGGTGCTTTTTTGTTTTAGAGCTAGAAATAGCAAGTTAAAATAAGGCTAGTCCGTAG
CGCGTGCGCCAATTCTGCAGACAAATTCTAGAGGTACCCGTTACATAACTTACGGTAAATGGCCCGCCTG
GCTGACCGCCCAACGACCCCCGCCCATTGACGTC
